>Addgene plasmid #78051 | MST1R gRNA (BRDN0001145791) | addgene full sequence | sequence record 188900 | Addgene Assembled Sequence
CCCGGGTGCAAAGATGGATAAAGTTTTAAACAGAGAGGAATCTTTGCAGCTAATGGACCTTCTAGGTCTT
GAAAGGAGTGGGAATTGGCTCCGGTGCCCGTCAGTGGGCAGAGCGCACATCGCCCACAGTCCCCGAGAAG
TTGGGGGGAGGGGTCGGCAATTGATCCGGTGCCTAGAGAAGGTGGCGCGGGGTAAACTGGGAAAGTGATG
TCGTGTACTGGCTCCGCCTTTTTCCCGAGGGTGGGGGAGAACCGTATATAAGTGCAGTAGTCGCCGTGAA
CGTTCTTTTTCGCAACGGGTTTGCCGCCAGAACACAGGTAAGTGCCGTGTGTGGTTCCCGCGGGCCTGGC
CTCTTTACGGGTTATGGCCCTTGCGTGCCTTGAATTACTTCCACCTGGCTGCAGTACGTGATTCTTGATC
CCGAGCTTCGGGTTGGAAGTGGGTGGGAGAGTTCGAGGCCTTGCGCTTAAGGAGCCCCTTCGCCTCGTGC
TTGAGTTGAGGCCTGGCCTGGGCGCTGGGGCCGCCGCGTGCGAATCTGGTGGCACCTTCGCGCCTGTCTC
GCTGCTTTCGATAAGTCTCTAGCCATTTAAAATTTTTGATGACCTGCTGCGACGCTTTTTTTCTGGCAAG
ATAGTCTTGTAAATGCGGGCCAAGATCTGCACACTGGTATTTCGGTTTTTGGGGCCGCGGGCGGCGACGG
GGCCCGTGCGTCCCAGCGCACATGTTCGGCGAGGCGGGGCCTGCGAGCGCGGCCACCGAGAATCGGACGG
GGGTAGTCTCAAGCTGGCCGGCCTGCTCTGGTGCCTGGCCTCGCGCCGCCGTGTATCGCCCCGCCCTGGG
CGGCAAGGCTGGCCCGGTCGGCACCAGTTGCGTGAGCGGAAAGATGGCCGCTTCCCGGCCCTGCTGCAGG
GAGCTCAAAATGGAGGACGCGGCGCTCGGGAGAGCGGGCGGGTGAGTCACCCACACAAAGGAAAAGGGCC
TTTCCGTCCTCAGCCGTCGCTTCATGTGACTCCACGGAGTACCGGGCGCCGTCCAGGCACCTCGATTAGT
TCTCGAGCTTTTGGAGTACGTCGTCTTTAGGTTGGGGGGAGGGGTTTTATGCGATGGAGTTTCCCCACAC
TGAGTGGGTGGAGACTGAAGTTAGGCCAGCTTGGCACTTGATGTAATTCTCCTTGGAATTTGCCCTTTTT
GAGTTTGGATCTTGGTTCATTCTCAAGCCTCAGACAGTGGTTCAAAGTTTTTTTCTTCCATTTCAGGTGT
CGTGACGTACGGCCACCATGACCGAGTACAAGCCCACGGTGCGCCTCGCCACCCGCGACGACGTCCCCAG
GGCCGTACGCACCCTCGCCGCCGCGTTCGCCGACTACCCCGCCACGCGCCACACCGTCGATCCGGACCGC
CACATCGAGCGGGTCACCGAGCTGCAAGAACTCTTCCTCACGCGCGTCGGGCTCGACATCGGCAAGGTGT
GGGTCGCGGACGACGGCGCCGCCGTGGCGGTCTGGACCACGCCGGAGAGCGTCGAAGCGGGGGCGGTGTT
CGCCGAGATCGGCCCGCGCATGGCCGAGTTGAGCGGTTCCCGGCTGGCCGCGCAGCAACAGATGGAAGGC
CTCCTGGCGCCGCACCGGCCCAAGGAGCCCGCGTGGTTCCTGGCCACCGTCGGAGTCTCGCCCGACCACC
AGGGCAAGGGTCTGGGCAGCGCCGTCGTGCTCCCCGGAGTGGAGGCGGCCGAGCGCGCCGGGGTGCCCGC
CTTCCTGGAGACCTCCGCGCCCCGCAACCTCCCCTTCTACGAGCGGCTCGGCTTCACCGTCACCGCCGAC
GTCGAGGTGCCCGAAGGACCGCGCACCTGGTGCATGACCCGCAAGCCCGGTGCCTGAACGCGTTAAGTCG
ACAATCAACCTCTGGATTACAAAATTTGTGAAAGATTGACTGGTATTCTTAACTATGTTGCTCCTTTTAC
GCTATGTGGATACGCTGCTTTAATGCCTTTGTATCATGCTATTGCTTCCCGTATGGCTTTCATTTTCTCC
TCCTTGTATAAATCCTGGTTGCTGTCTCTTTATGAGGAGTTGTGGCCCGTTGTCAGGCAACGTGGCGTGG
TGTGCACTGTGTTTGCTGACGCAACCCCCACTGGTTGGGGCATTGCCACCACCTGTCAGCTCCTTTCCGG
GACTTTCGCTTTCCCCCTCCCTATTGCCACGGCGGAACTCATCGCCGCCTGCCTTGCCCGCTGCTGGACA
GGGGCTCGGCTGTTGGGCACTGACAATTCCGTGGTGTTGTCGGGGAAATCATCGTCCTTTCCTTGGCTGC
TCGCCTGTGTTGCCACCTGGATTCTGCGCGGGACGTCCTTCTGCTACGTCCCTTCGGCCCTCAATCCAGC
GGACCTTCCTTCCCGCGGCCTGCTGCCGGCTCTGCGGCCTCTTCCGCGTCTTCGCCTTCGCCCTCAGACG
AGTCGGATCTCCCTTTGGGCCGCCTCCCCGCGTCGACTTTAAGACCAATGACTTACAAGGCAGCTGTAGA
TCTTAGCCACTTTTTAAAAGAAAAGGGGGGACTGGAAGGGCTAATTCACTCCCAACGAAGACAAGATCTG
CTTTTTGCTTGTACTGGGTCTCTCTGGTTAGACCAGATCTGAGCCTGGGAGCTCTCTGGCTAACTAGGGA
ACCCACTGCTTAAGCCTCAATAAAGCTTGCCTTGAGTGCTTCAAGTAGTGTGTGCCCGTCTGTTGTGTGA
CTCTGGTAACTAGAGATCCCTCAGACCCTTTTAGTCAGTGTGGAAAATCTCTAGCAGTACGTATAGTAGT
TCATGTCATCTTATTATTCAGTATTTATAACTTGCAAAGAAATGAATATCAGAGAGTGAGAGGAACTTGT
TTATTGCAGCTTATAATGGTTACAAATAAAGCAATAGCATCACAAATTTCACAAATAAAGCATTTTTTTC
ACTGCATTCTAGTTGTGGTTTGTCCAAACTCATCAATGTATCTTATCATGTCTGGCTCTAGCTATCCCGC
CCCTAACTCCGCCCATCCCGCCCCTAACTCCGCCCAGTTCCGCCCATTCTCCGCCCCATGGCTGACTAAT
TTTTTTTATTTATGCAGAGGCCGAGGCCGCCTCGGCCTCTGAGCTATTCCAGAAGTAGTGAGGAGGCTTT
TTTGGAGGCCTAGGGACGTACCCAATTCGCCCTATAGTGAGTCGTATTACGCGCGCTCACTGGCCGTCGT
TTTACAACGTCGTGACTGGGAAAACCCTGGCGTTACCCAACTTAATCGCCTTGCAGCACATCCCCCTTTC
GCCAGCTGGCGTAATAGCGAAGAGGCCCGCACCGATCGCCCTTCCCAACAGTTGCGCAGCCTGAATGGCG
AATGGG
[124 nt withheld, positions 3367-3490]
C
[91 nt withheld, positions 3492-3582]
A
[49 nt withheld, positions 3584-3632]
CCTTTGACGTTGGAGTCCACGTTCTTT
[37 nt withheld, positions 3660-3696]
ACCCTATCTCGGTCTATTCTTTTGATTTATAAGGGATTTTGCCGATTTCGGCCTATTGGTTAAAAAATGA
GCTGATTTAACAAAAATTTAACGCGAATTTTAACAAAATATTAACGCTTACAATTTAGGTGGCACTTTTC
GGGGAAATGTGCGCGGAACCCCTATTTGTTTATTTTTCTAAATACATTCAAATATGTATCCGCTCATGAG
ACAATAACCCTGATAAATGCTTCAATAATATTGAAAAAGGAAGAGTATGAGTATTCAACATTTCCGTGTC
GCCCTTATTCCCTTTTTTGCGGCATTTTGCCTTCCTGTTTTTGCTCACCCAGAAACGCTGGTGAAAGTAA
AAGATGCTGAAGATCAGTTGGGTGCACGAGTGGGTTACATCGAACTGGATCTCAACAGCGGTAAGATCCT
TGAGAGTTTTCGCCCCGAAGAACGTTTTCCAATGATGAGCACTTTTAAAGTTCTGCTATGTGGCGCGGTA
TTATCCCGTATTGACGCCGGGCAAGAGCAACTCGGTCGCCGCATACACTATTCTCAGAATGACTTGGTTG
AGTACTCACCAGTCACAGAAAAGCATCTTACGGATGGCATGACAGTAAGAGAATTATGCAGTGCTGCCAT
AACCATGAGTGATAACACTGCGGCCAACTTACTTCTGACAACGATCGGAGGACCGAAGGAGCTAACCGCT
TTTTTGCACAACATGGGGGATCATGTAACTCGCCTTGATCGTTGGGAACCGGAGCTGAATGAAGCCATAC
CAAACGACGAGCGTGACACCACGATGCCTGTAGCAATGGCAACAACGTTGCGCAAACTATTAACTGGCGA
ACTACTTACTCTAGCTTCCCGGCAACAATTAATAGACTGGATGGAGGCGGATAAAGTTGCAGGACCACTT
CTGCGCTCGGCCCTTCCGGCTGGCTGGTTTATTGCTGATAAATCTGGAGCCGGTGAGCGTGGGTCTCGCG
GTATCATTGCAGCACTGGGGCCAGATGGTAAGCCCTCCCGTATCGTAGTTATCTACACGACGGGGAGTCA
GGCAACTATGGATGAACGAAATAGACAGATCGCTGAGATAGGTGCCTCACTGATTAAGCATTGGTAACTG
TCAGACCAAGTTTACTCATATATACTTTAGATTGATTTAAAACTTCATTTTTAATTTAAAAGGATCTAGG
TGAAGATCCTTTTTGATAATCTCATGACCAAAATCCCTTAACGTGAGTTTTCGTTCCACTGAGCGTCAGA
CCCCGTAGAAAAGATCAAAGGATCTTCTTGAGATCCTTTTTTTCTGCGCGTAATCTGCTGCTTGCAAACA
AAAAAACCACCGCTACCAGCGGTGGTTTGTTTGCCGGATCAAGAGCTACCAACTCTTTTTCCGAAGGTAA
CTGGCTTCAGCAGAGCGCAGATACCAAATACTGTTCTTCTAGTGTAGCCGTAGTTAGGCCACCACTTCAA
GAACTCTGTAGCACCGCCTACATACCTCGCTCTGCTAATCCTGTTACCAGTGGCTGCTGCCAGTGGCGAT
AAGTCGTGTCTTACCGGGTTGGACTCAAGACGATAGTTACCGGATAAGGCGCAGCGGTCGGGCTGAACGG
GGGGTTCGTGCACACAGCCCAGCTTGGAGCGAACGACCTACACCGAACTGAGATACCTACAGCGTGAGCT
ATGAGAAAGCGCCACGCTTCCCGAAGGGAGAAAGGCGGACAGGTATCCGGTAAGCGGCAGGGTCGGAACA
GGAGAGCGCACGAGGGAGCTTCCAGGGGGAAACGCCTGGTATCTTTATAGTCCTGTCGGGTTTCGCCACC
TCTGACTTGAGCGTCGATTTTTGTGATGCTCGTCAGGGGGGCGGAGCCTATGGAAAAACGCCAGCAACGC
GGCCTTTTTACGGTTCCTGGCCTTTTGCTGGCCTTTTGCTCACATGTTCTTTCCTGCGTTATCCCCTGAT
TCTGTGGATAACCGTATTACCGCCTTTGAGTGAGCTGATACCGCTCGCCGCAGCCGAACGACCGAGCGCA
GCGAGTCAGTGAGCGAGGAAGCGGAAGAGCGCCCAATACGCAAACCGCCTCTCCCCGCGCGTTGGCCGAT
TCATTAATGCAGCTGGCACGACAGGTTTCCCGACTGGAAAGCGGGCAGTGAGCGCAACGCAATTAATGTG
AGTTAGCTCACTCATTAGGCACCCCAGGCTTTACACTTTATGCTTCCGGCTCGTATGTTGTGTGGAATTG
TGAGCGGATAACAATTTCACACAGGAAACAGCTATGACCATGATTACGCCAAGCGCGCAATTAACCCTCA
CTAAAGGGAACAAAAGCTGGAGCTGCAAGCTTAATGTAGTCTTATGCAATACTCTTGTAGTCTTGCAACA
TGGTAACGATGAGTTAGCAACATGCCTTACAAGGAGAGAAAAAGCACCGTGCATGCCGATTGGTGGAAGT
AAGGTGGTACGATCGTGCCTTATTAGGAAGGCAACAGACGGGTCTGACATGGATTGGACGAACCACTGAA
TTGCCGCATTGCAGAGATATTGTATTTAAGTGCCTAGCTCGATACATAAACGGGTCTCTCTGGTTAGACC
AGATCTGAGCCTGGGAGCTCTCTGGCTAACTAGGGAACCCACTGCTTAAGCCTCAATAAAGCTTGCCTTG
AGTGCTTCAAGTAGTGTGTGCCCGTCTGTTGTGTGACTCTGGTAACTAGAGATCCCTCAGACCCTTTTAG
TCAGTGTGGAAAATCTCTAGCAGTGGCGCCCGAACAGGGACTTGAAAGCGAAAGGGAAACCAGAGGAGCT
CTCTCGACGCAGGACTCGGCTTGCTGAAGCGCGCACGGCAAGAGGCGAGGGGCGGCGACTGGTGAGTACG
CCAAAAATTTTGACTAGCGGAGGCTAGAAGGAGAGAGATGGGTGCGAGAGCGTCAGTATTAAGCGGGGGA
GAATTAGATCGCGATGGGAAAAAATTCGGTTAAGGCCAGGGGGAAAGAAAAAATATAAATTAAAACATAT
AGTATGGGCAAGCAGGGAGCTAGAACGATTCGCAGTTAATCCTGGCCTGTTAGAAACATCAGAAGGCTGT
AGACAAATACTGGGACAGCTACAACCATCCCTTCAGACAGGATCAGAAGAACTTAGATCATTATATAATA
CAGTAGCAACCCTCTATTGTGTGCATCAAAGGATAGAGATAAAAGACACCAAGGAAGCTTTAGACAAGAT
AGAGGAAGAGCAAAACAAAAGTAAGACCACCGCACAGCAAGCGGCCGCTGATCTTCAGACCTGGAGGAGG
AGATATGAGGGACAATTGGAGAAGTGAATTATATAAATATAAAGTAGTAAAAATTGAACCATTAGGAGTA
GCACCCACCAAGGCAAAGAGAAGAGTGGTGCAGAGAGAAAAAAGAGCAGTGGGAATAGGAGCTTTGTTCC
TTGGGTTCTTGGGAGCAGCAGGAAGCACTATGGGCGCAGCGTCAATGACGCTGACGGTACAGGCCAGACA
ATTATTGTCTGGTATAGTGCAGCAGCAGAACAATTTGCTGAGGGCTATTGAGGCGCAACAGCATCTGTTG
CAACTCACAGTCTGGGGCATCAAGCAGCTCCAGGCAAGAATCCTGGCTGTGGAAAGATACCTAAAGGATC
AACAGCTCCTGGGGATTTGGGGTTGCTCTGGAAAACTCATTTGCACCACTGCTGTGCCTTGGAATGCTAG
TTGGAGTAATAAATCTCTGGAACAGATTTGGAATCACACGACCTGGATGGAGTGGGACAGAGAAATTAAC
AATTACACAAGCTTAATACACTCCTTAATTGAAGAATCGCAAAACCAGCAAGAAAAGAATGAACAAGAAT
TATTGGAATTAGATAAATGGGCAAGTTTGTGGAATTGGTTTAACATAACAAATTGGCTGTGGTATATAAA
ATTATTCATAATGATAGTAGGAGGCTTGGTAGGTTTAAGAATAGTTTTTGCTGTACTTTCTATAGTGAAT
AGAGTTAGGCAGGGATATTCACCATTATCGTTTCAGACCCACCTCCCAACCCCGAGGGGACCCAGAGAGG
GCCTATTTCCCATGATTCCTTCATATTTGCATATACGATACAAGGCTGTTAGAGAGATAATTAGAATTAA
TTTGACTGTAAACACAAAGATATTAGTACAAAATACGTGACGTAGAAAGTAATAATTTCTTGGGTAGTTT
GCAGTTTTAAAATTATGTTTTAAAATGGACTATCATATGCTTACCGTAACTTGAAAGTATTTCGATTTCT
TGGCTTTATATATCTTGTGGAAAGGACGAAACACCGGTGGCATGTTAGTCACGGTGGTTTTAGAGCTAGA
AATAGCAAGTTAAAATAAGGCTAGTCCGTTATCAACTTGAAAAAGTGGCACCGAGTCGGTGCTTTTTTAA
GCTTGGCGTAACTAGATCTTGAGACAAATGGCAGTATTCATCCACAATTTTAAAAGAAAAGGGGGGATTG
GGGGGTACAGTGCAGGGGAAAGAATAGTAGACATAATAGCAACAGACATACAAACTAAAGAATTACAAAA
ACAAATTACAAAAATTCAAAATTTTCGGGTTTATTACAGGGACAGCAGAGATCCACTTTGGCGCCGGCTC
GAGGGGG
Features (pLannotate 1.2.2; 29 found; start..end, strand, type, name):
     14..80      +  CDS            small t antigen (fragment): SV40 (simian virus 40) small t antigen
    106..317     +  promoter       EF-1α core promoter: core promoter for human elongation factor EF-1α
    318..1256    +  intron         EF-1α intron A: intron upstream of the start codon of human EF-1α
   1278..1877    +  CDS            PuroR (fragment): puromycin N-acetyltransferase; pac from Streptomyces; confers resistance to puromycin
   1893..2481    +  misc_feature   WPRE: woodchuck hepatitis virus posttranscriptional regulatory element
   2532..2551    +  misc_feature   cPPT/CTS (fragment): central polypurine tract and central termination sequence of HIV-1
   2553..2786    +  LTR            3' LTR (ΔU3): self-inactivating 3' long terminal repeat (LTR) from HIV-1
   2864..2985    +  polyA_signal   SV40 poly(A) signal: SV40 polyadenylation signal
   3025..3160    +  rep_origin     SV40 ori: SV40 origin of replication
   3181..3199    -  promoter       T7 promoter: promoter for bacteriophage T7 RNA polymerase
   3207..3362    +  CDS            lacZα (fragment): LacZα fragment of β-galactosidase; lacZ fragment
   3367..3795    +  rep_origin     f1 ori (sequence partly withheld): f1 bacteriophage origin of replication; arrow indicates direction of (+) strand synthesis
   3848..3952    +  promoter       AmpR promoter: bla
   3953..4813    +  CDS            AmpR: β-lactamase; bla; confers resistance to ampicillin, carbenicillin, and related antibiotics
   4984..5572    +  rep_origin     ori: high-copy-number ColE1/pMB1/pBR322/pUC origin of replication
   5755..5847    +  CDS            lacI (fragment): lac repressor; lacI; The lac repressor binds to the lac operator to inhibit transcription in E. coli. This inhibition can be relieved by adding lactose or isopropyl-β-D-thiogalactopyranoside (IPTG).
   5860..5881    +  protein_bind   CAP binding site: CAP binding activates transcription in the presence of cAMP. E. coli catabolite activator protein
   5896..5926    +  promoter       lac promoter: promoter for the E. coli lac operon
   5934..5950    +  protein_bind   lac operator: The lac repressor binds to the lac operator to inhibit transcription in E. coli. This inhibition can be relieved by adding lactose or isopropyl-β-D-thiogalactopyranoside (IPTG). lac repressor encoded by lacI
   5995..6013    +  promoter       T3 promoter: promoter for bacteriophage T3 RNA polymerase
   6041..6267    +  promoter       RSV promoter: Rous sarcoma virus enhancer/promoter
   6268..6448    +  LTR            5' LTR (truncated): truncated 5' long terminal repeat (LTR) from HIV-1
   6495..6620    +  misc_feature   HIV-1 Ψ: packaging signal of human immunodeficiency virus type 1
   6604..6967    +  CDS            HIV-1 gag (fragment): gag protein from human immunodeficiency virus 1; gag
   7113..7346    +  misc_feature   RRE: The Rev response element (RRE) of HIV-1 allows for Rev-dependent mRNA export from the nucleus to the cytoplasm.
   7723..7749    +  CDS            Rev (fragment): human immunodeficiency virus 1 (HIV-1) Rev protein; rev; enhances nuclear export of unspliced and incompletely spliced viral mRNAs
   7753..7993    +  promoter       U6 promoter: RNA polymerase III promoter for human U6 snRNA
   8023..8098    +  misc_RNA       gRNA scaffold: guide RNA scaffold for the Streptococcus pyogenes CRISPR/Cas9 system
   8154..8271    +  misc_feature   cPPT/CTS: central polypurine tract and central termination sequence of HIV-1
