[The description below was written by a language model from this plasmid's Addgene catalogue record and pLannotate feature annotations shown in this document.]
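Description:
MST1R gRNA (BRDN0001145791) is a third-generation lentiviral CRISPR guide plasmid built on the lentiGuide-Puro backbone, carrying a single guide RNA directed against human MST1R, the gene for the RON receptor tyrosine kinase (also known as CD136 or PTK8). It belongs to a human kinome gRNA collection. In bacteria the 8.3 kb plasmid is maintained through a high-copy ColE1/pUC-type origin and selected with ampicillin via the β-lactamase gene. An f1 origin, lac promoter/operator remnants and T7/T3 promoters are leftover backbone elements.

The lentiviral transfer cassette begins with an RSV promoter fused to a truncated HIV-1 5' LTR, which makes genomic RNA production Tat-independent. This is followed by the Ψ packaging signal with a partial gag sequence and the Rev response element for Rev-dependent nuclear export. It ends in a self-inactivating ΔU3 3' LTR. Within this unit, a human U6 RNA polymerase III promoter drives the MST1R-specific spacer joined to the Streptococcus pyogenes Cas9 guide scaffold, followed by a cPPT/CTS that aids nuclear import of the viral genome. Downstream, the EF-1α core promoter with its intron A expresses puromycin N-acetyltransferase for selection of transduced mammalian cells, and a WPRE enhances transcript expression. An SV40 poly(A) signal and SV40 origin lie outside the 3' LTR.

The plasmid does not encode Cas9, so it is meant to be used with a separate Cas9 vector or in cells already expressing Cas9, typically to knock out MST1R. The depositors note that the guide was designed against a GenBank reference sequence that has since been withdrawn.
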