Addgene plasmid #78051: MST1R gRNA (BRDN0001145791)
Purpose: 3rd generation lentiviral gRNA plasmid targeting human MST1R
Depositing lab: John Doench & David Root. Depositing organization: Broad Institute. Publication: Optimized sgRNA design to maximize activity and minimize off-target effects of CRISPR-Cas9. Doench JG, Fusi N, Sullender M, Hegde M, Vaimberg EW, Donovan KF, Smith I, Tothova Z, Wilen C, Orchard R, Virgin HW, Listgarten J, Root DE. Nat Biotechnol. 2016 Jan 18. doi: 10.1038/nbt.3437. PubMed 26780180.
Backbone
  Vector backbone: lentiGuide-Puro
  Backbone manufacturer: Zhang Lab (Addgene plasmid # 52963)
  Vector type: Mammalian Expression, Lentiviral, CRISPR
  Selectable markers: Puromycin
Growth in bacteria
  Bacterial resistance: Ampicillin, 100 μg/mL
  Growth temperature: 37°C
  Growth strain: DH5alpha
  Copy number: High Copy
Gene/Insert
  Gene/Insert name: MST1R (alt name: MST1R)
  gRNA/shRNA sequence: GTGGCATGTTAGTCACGGTG
  Species: H. sapiens (human)
  Entrez Gene: MST1R (a.k.a. CD136, CDw136, NPCA3, PTK8, RON, SEA, p185-Ron)
  Promoter: hU6
  Cloning method: Unknown
  Sequencing primers: 5′ U6-F; 3′ pS2-R
Terms and licenses: Academic/Nonprofit Terms; Industry Terms: Not Available to Industry
Depositor comments: The gRNA was designed to target a Genbank reference sequence which has since been removed from the database. Note that this plasmid does NOT contain Cas9. It should be used in conjunction with lentiCas9-Blast (Addgene #52962) or otherwise with cell lines already expressing Cas9. Browse the full kinome gRNA library at http://www.addgene.org/pooled-library/broadgpp-human-kinome/ or visit http://www.broadinstitute.org/rnai/public/ for detailed protocols and information.
How to cite: MST1R gRNA (BRDN0001145791) was a gift from John Doench & David Root (Addgene plasmid # 78051 ; http://n2t.net/addgene:78051 ; RRID:Addgene_78051)
