>Addgene plasmid #78051 | MST1R gRNA (BRDN0001145791) | depositor partial sequence | sequence record 145510 | Target Sequence
GTGGCATGTTAGTCACGGTG
