>Addgene plasmid #78051 | MST1R gRNA (BRDN0001145791) | addgene partial sequence | sequence record 188899 | hU6-F
ACGCTAGCAAAGTAATAATTTCTTGGGTAGTTTGCAGCTTTTAAAATTATGTTTTAAAATGGACTATCAT
ATGCTTACCGTAACTTGAAAGTATTTCGATTTCTTGGCTTTATATATCTTGTGGAAAGGACGAAACACCG
GTGGCATGTTAGTCACGGTGGTTTTAGAGCTAGAAATAGCAAGTTAAAATAAGGCTAGTCCGTTATCAAC
TTGAAAAAGTGGCACCGAGTCGGTGCTTTTTTAAGCTTGGCGTAACTAGATCTTGAGACAAATGGCAGTA
TTCATCCACAATTTTAAAAGAAAAGGGGGGATTGGGGGGTACAGTGCAGGGGAAAGAATAGTAGACATAA
TAGCAACAGACATACAAACTAAAGAATTACAAAAACAAATTACAAAAATTCAAAATTTTCGGGTTTATTA
CAGGGACAGCAGAGATCCACTTTGGCGCCGGCTCGAGGGGGCCCGGGTGCAAAGATGGATAAAGTTTTAA
ACAGAGAGGAATCTTTGCAGCTAATGGACCTTCTAGGTCTTGAAAGGAGTGGGAATTGGCTCCGGTGCCC
GTCAGTGGGC
